Addgene plasmid #239579: pXYB083
Purpose: Plant RNA Vision constructs with 82 bp gRNAs together with RFP input
Depositing lab: Xiaohan Yang. Depositing organization: Oak Ridge National Laboratory. Publication: A split ribozyme system for in vivo plant RNA imaging and genetic engineering. Liu Y, Rajput R, Islam MT, Valle ID, Yao T, Agrawal R, Boone BA, Eckert CA, Abraham PE, Chen JG, Tuskan GA, Yang X. Plant Biotechnol J. 2025 May;23(5):1640-1649. doi: 10.1111/pbi.14612. Epub 2025 Feb 7. PubMed 39919021.
Backbone
  Vector backbone: pCAMBIA
  Vector type: Plant Expression, Synthetic Biology
Growth in bacteria
  Bacterial resistance: Kanamycin, 50 μg/mL
  Growth temperature: 37°C
  Growth strain: DH5alpha
  Copy number: High Copy
Gene/Insert 1
  Gene/Insert name: sfGFPn_Y66-P1_loop_01-stem01-gRNA03
Gene/Insert 2
  Gene/Insert name: gRNA04-stem_02-P1_loop_03-internal guide sequence-Ribozyme-sfGFPn_Y66
Gene/Insert 3
  Gene/Insert name: RFP
Terms and licenses: Academic/Nonprofit Terms; Industry Terms: Not Available to Industry
How to cite: pXYB083 was a gift from Xiaohan Yang (Addgene plasmid # 239579 ; http://n2t.net/addgene:239579 ; RRID:Addgene_239579)
