[The description below was written by a language model from this plasmid's Addgene catalogue record and pLannotate feature annotations shown in this document.]
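Description:
pXYB083 is a pCAMBIA-based binary T-DNA vector of about 14.8 kb for plant expression, built as part of the "Plant RNA Vision" split-ribozyme system for imaging RNA in vivo. The backbone carries a high-copy ColE1/pUC-type origin with the pBR322 bom site for propagation in E. coli. It also has the pVS1 oriV with the RepA and StaA genes, elements that conventionally support replication and stable maintenance in Agrobacterium. A bacterial kanamycin resistance gene (aphA-3) provides selection. Between the nopaline-type left and right border repeats sits a plant selectable marker, NeoR/KanR (nptII), driven by an enhanced CaMV 35S promoter and ended by the CaMV poly(A) signal. Remnants of the lacZα/lac promoter cloning region are also present.

The payload consists of three cassettes in the same orientation, each with a CaMV 35S promoter and an Arabidopsis HSP18.2 terminator. The first expresses a short N-terminal portion of superfolder GFP followed by loop and stem elements and a guide RNA, which is annotated as a short antisense mRFP1 fragment. The second begins with another antisense mRFP1 guide segment, followed by stem and loop elements, an internal guide sequence, a group I catalytic intron fragment and the larger remaining part of sfGFP. The insert name labels this part "sfGFPn", although the annotation indicates the downstream portion of the coding sequence. The third cassette expresses full-length mRFP1, which serves as the target or "input" RNA. The apparent design logic is that the two 82 bp guides pair with the RFP transcript, bringing the split ribozyme halves together so that trans-splicing joins the sfGFP fragments. Green fluorescence would then report the presence of the target RNA. The record supports its use for testing RNA sensing in plant cells.
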