Features (pLannotate 1.2.2; 31 found; start..end, strand, type, name):
      4..158     +  CDS            lacZα (fragment): LacZα fragment of β-galactosidase; lacZ fragment
    224..248     +  misc_feature   RB T-DNA repeat: right border repeat from nopaline C58 T-DNA
    588..989     +  CDS            Y4CG_SINFN (fragment): Protein inferred from homology: Swiss-Prot protein existence level 3. From Sinorhizobium fredii (strain NBRC 101917 / NGR234).
   1549..2178    +  CDS            pVS1 StaA: stability protein from the Pseudomonas plasmid pVS1 (Heeb et al., 2000)
   2607..3680    +  CDS            pVS1 RepA: replication protein from the Pseudomonas plasmid pVS1 (Heeb et al., 2000)
   3746..3940    +  rep_origin     pVS1 oriV: origin of replication for the Pseudomonas plasmid pVS1 (Heeb et al., 2000)
   4143..4182    +  CDS            rop (fragment): Rop protein, which maintains plasmids at low copy number; rop
   4284..4424    +  misc_feature   bom: basis of mobility region from pBR322
   4610..5198    -  rep_origin     ori: high-copy-number ColE1/pMB1/pBR322/pUC origin of replication
   5285..6079    -  CDS            KanR: aminoglycoside phosphotransferase; aphA-3; confers resistance to kanamycin
   6504..6528    +  misc_feature   LB T-DNA repeat: left border repeat from nopaline C58 T-DNA
   6606..6780    -  polyA_signal   CaMV poly(A) signal: cauliflower mosaic virus polyadenylation signal
   6837..7629    -  CDS            NeoR/KanR (fragment): aminoglycoside phosphotransferase from Tn5; aph(3')-II (or nptII); confers resistance to neomycin, kanamycin, and G418 (Geneticin®)
   7697..8373    -  promoter       CaMV 35S promoter (enhanced): cauliflower mosaic virus 35S promoter with a duplicated enhancer region
   8463..8551    +  CDS            lacI (fragment): lac repressor; lacI; The lac repressor binds to the lac operator to inhibit transcription in E. coli. This inhibition can be relieved by adding lactose or isopropyl-β-D-thiogalactopyranoside (IPTG).
   8564..8585    +  protein_bind   CAP binding site: CAP binding activates transcription in the presence of cAMP. E. coli catabolite activator protein
   8600..8630    +  promoter       lac promoter: promoter for the E. coli lac operon
   8634..8656    +  protein_bind   lac operator (fragment): The lac repressor binds to the lac operator to inhibit transcription in E. coli. This inhibition can be relieved by adding lactose or isopropyl-β-D-thiogalactopyranoside (IPTG). lac repressor encoded by lacI
   8687..8712    +  misc_feature   MCS (fragment): pUC18/19 multiple cloning site
   8716..9057    +  promoter       CaMV 35S promoter: strong constitutive promoter from cauliflower mosaic virus
   9186..9382    +  CDS            superfolder GFP (fragment): GFP variant that folds robustly even when fused to poorly folded proteins (Pédelacq et al., 2006)
   9397..9489    -  CDS            mRFP1 (fragment): mRFP1 is a basic (constitutively fluorescent) red fluorescent protein published in 2002, derived from Discosoma sp.. It is reported to be a somewhat slowly-maturing monomer with low acid sensitivity.
   9480..9728    +  terminator     HSP terminator: efficient transcription terminator from the Arabidopsis thaliana heat shock protein 18.2 gene (Nagaya et al., 2010)
  10364..10705   +  promoter       CaMV 35S promoter: strong constitutive promoter from cauliflower mosaic virus
  10839..10922   -  CDS            mRFP1 (fragment): mRFP1 is a basic (constitutively fluorescent) red fluorescent protein published in 2002, derived from Discosoma sp.. It is reported to be a somewhat slowly-maturing monomer with low acid sensitivity.
  10942..11248   +  ncRNA          Intron gpI: Accession: RF00028 - Group I catalytic intron
  11331..11848   +  CDS            superfolder GFP (fragment): GFP variant that folds robustly even when fused to poorly folded proteins (Pédelacq et al., 2006)
  11853..12101   +  terminator     HSP terminator: efficient transcription terminator from the Arabidopsis thaliana heat shock protein 18.2 gene (Nagaya et al., 2010)
  12746..13087   +  promoter       CaMV 35S promoter: strong constitutive promoter from cauliflower mosaic virus
  13216..13893   +  CDS            mRFP1: monomeric derivative of DsRed (Campbell et al., 2002)
  13895..14143   +  terminator     HSP terminator: efficient transcription terminator from the Arabidopsis thaliana heat shock protein 18.2 gene (Nagaya et al., 2010)
>Addgene plasmid #239579 | pXYB083 | addgene full sequence | sequence record 476977 | Addgene NGS Result
TGGCACTGGCCGTCGTTTTACAACGTCGTGACTGGGAAAACCCTGGCGTTACCCAACTTAATCGCCTTGC
AGCACATCCCCCTTTCGCCAGCTGGCGTAATAGCGAAGAGGCCCGCACCGATCGCCCTTCCCAACAGTTG
CGCAGCCTGAATGGCGAATGCTAGAGCAGCTTGAGCTTGGATCAGATTGTCGTTTCCCGCCTTCAGTTTA
AACTATCAGTGTTTGACAGGATATATTGGCGGGTAAACCTAAGAGAAAAGAGCGTTTATTAGAATAATCG
GATATTTAAAAGGGCGTGAAAAGGTTTATCCGTTCGTCCATTTGTATGTGCATGCCAACCACAGGGTTCC
CCTCGGGATCAAAGTACTTTGATCCAACCCCTCCGCTGCTATAGTGCAGTCGGCTTCTGACGTTCAGTGC
AGCCGTCTTCTGAAAACGACATGTCGCACAAGTCCTAAGTTACGCGACAGGCTGCCGCCCTGCCCTTTTC
CTGGCGTTTTCTTGTCGCGTGTTTTAGTCGCATAAAGTAGAATACTTGCGACTAGAACCGGAGACATTAC
GCCATGAACAAGAGCGCCGCCGCTGGCCTGCTGGGCTATGCCCGCGTCAGCACCGACGACCAGGACTTGA
CCAACCAACGGGCCGAACTGCACGCGGCCGGCTGCACCAAGCTGTTTTCCGAGAAGATCACCGGCACCAG
GCGCGACCGCCCGGAGCTGGCCAGGATGCTTGACCACCTACGCCCTGGCGACGTTGTGACAGTGACCAGG
CTAGACCGCCTGGCCCGCAGCACCCGCGACCTACTGGACATTGCCGAGCGCATCCAGGAGGCCGGCGCGG
GCCTGCGTAGCCTGGCAGAGCCGTGGGCCGACACCACCACGCCGGCCGGCCGCATGGTGTTGACCGTGTT
CGCCGGCATTGCCGAGTTCGAGCGTTCCCTAATCATCGACCGCACCCGGAGCGGGCGCGAGGCCGCCAAG
GCCCGAGGCGTGAAGTTTGGCCCCCGCCCTACCCTCACCCCGGCACAGATCGCGCACGCCCGCGAGCTGA
TCGACCAGGAAGGCCGCACCGTGAAAGAGGCGGCTGCACTGCTTGGCGTGCATCGCTCGACCCTGTACCG
CGCACTTGAGCGCAGCGAGGAAGTGACGCCCACCGAGGCCAGGCGGCGCGGTGCCTTCCGTGAGGACGCA
TTGACCGAGGCCGACGCCCTGGCGGCCGCCGAGAATGAACGCCAAGAGGAACAAGCATGAAACCGCACCA
GGACGGCCAGGACGAACCGTTTTTCATTACCGAAGAGATCGAGGCGGAGATGATCGCGGCCGGGTACGTG
TTCGAGCCGCCCGCGCACGGCTCAACCGTGCGGCTGCATGAAATCCTGGCCGGTTTGTCTGATGCCAAGC
TGGCGGCCTGGCCGGCCAGCTTGGCCGCTGAAGAAACCGAGCGCCGCCGTCTAAAAAGGTGATGTGTATT
TGAGTAAAACAGCTTGCGTCATGCGGTCGCTGCGTATATGATGCGATGAGTAAATAAACAAATACGCAAG
GGGAACGCATGAAGGTTATCGCTGTACTTAACCAGAAAGGCGGGTCAGGCAAGACGACCATCGCAACCCA
TCTAGCCCGCGCCCTGCAACTCGCCGGGGCCGATGTTCTGTTAGTCGATTCCGATCCCCAGGGCAGTGCC
CGCGATTGGGCGGCCGTGCGGGAAGATCAACCGCTAACCGTTGTCGGCATCGACCGCCCGACGATTGACC
GCGACGTGAAGGCCATCGGCCGGCGCGACTTCGTAGTGATCGACGGAGCGCCCCAGGCGGCGGACTTGGC
TGTGTCCGCGATCAAGGCAGCCGACTTCGTGCTGATTCCGGTGCAGCCAAGCCCTTACGACATATGGGCC
ACCGCCGACCTGGTGGAGCTGGTTAAGCAGCGCATTGAGGTCACGGATGGAAGGCTACAAGCGGCCTTTG
TCGTGTCGCGGGCGATCAAAGGCACGCGCATCGGCGGTGAGGTTGCCGAGGCGCTGGCCGGGTACGAGCT
GCCCATTCTTGAGTCCCGTATCACGCAGCGCGTGAGCTACCCAGGCACTGCCGCCGCCGGCACAACCGTT
CTTGAATCAGAACCCGAGGGCGACGCTGCCCGCGAGGTCCAGGCGCTGGCCGCTGAAATTAAATCAAAAC
TCATTTGAGTTAATGAGGTAAAGAGAAAATGAGCAAAAGCACAAACACGCTAAGTGCCGGCCGTCCGAGC
GCACGCAGCAGCAAGGCTGCAACGTTGGCCAGCCTGGCAGACACGCCAGCCATGAAGCGGGTCAACTTTC
AGTTGCCGGCGGAGGATCACACCAAGCTGAAGATGTACGCGGTACGCCAAGGCAAGACCATTACCGAGCT
GCTATCTGAATACATCGCGCAGCTACCAGAGTAAATGAGCAAATGAATAAATGAGTAGATGAATTTTAGC
GGCTAAAGGAGGCGGCATGGAAAATCAAGAACAACCAGGCACCGACGCCGTGGAATGCCCCATGTGTGGA
GGAACGGGCGGTTGGCCAGGCGTAAGCGGCTGGGTTGCCTGCCGGCCCTGCAATGGCACTGGAACCCCCA
AGCCCGAGGAATCGGCGTGAGCGGTCGCAAACCATCCGGCCCGGTACAAATCGGCGCGGCGCTGGGTGAT
GACCTGGTGGAGAAGTTGAAGGCCGCGCAGGCCGCCCAGCGGCAACGCATCGAGGCAGAAGCACGCCCCG
GTGAATCGTGGCAAGCGGCCGCTGATCGAATCCGCAAAGAATCCCGGCAACCGCCGGCAGCCGGTGCGCC
GTCGATTAGGAAGCCGCCCAAGGGCGACGAGCAACCAGATTTTTTCGTTCCGATGCTCTATGACGTGGGC
ACCCGCGATAGTCGCAGCATCATGGACGTGGCCGTTTTCCGTCTGTCGAAGCGTGACCGACGAGCTGGCG
AGGTGATCCGCTACGAGCTTCCAGACGGGCACGTAGAGGTTTCCGCAGGGCCGGCCGGCATGGCCAGTGT
GTGGGATTACGACCTGGTACTGATGGCGGTTTCCCATCTAACCGAATCCATGAACCGATACCGGGAAGGG
AAGGGAGACAAGCCCGGCCGCGTGTTCCGTCCACACGTTGCGGACGTACTCAAGTTCTGCCGGCGAGCCG
ATGGCGGAAAGCAGAAAGACGACCTGGTAGAAACCTGCATTCGGTTAAACACCACGCACGTTGCCATGCA
GCGTACGAAGAAGGCCAAGAACGGCCGCCTGGTGACGGTATCCGAGGGTGAAGCCTTGATTAGCCGCTAC
AAGATCGTAAAGAGCGAAACCGGGCGGCCGGAGTACATCGAGATCGAGCTAGCTGATTGGATGTACCGCG
AGATCACAGAAGGCAAGAACCCGGACGTGCTGACGGTTCACCCCGATTACTTTTTGATCGATCCCGGCAT
CGGCCGTTTTCTCTACCGCCTGGCACGCCGCGCCGCAGGCAAGGCAGAAGCCAGATGGTTGTTCAAGACG
ATCTACGAACGCAGTGGCAGCGCCGGAGAGTTCAAGAAGTTCTGTTTCACCGTGCGCAAGCTGATCGGGT
CAAATGACCTGCCGGAGTACGATTTGAAGGAGGAGGCGGGGCAGGCTGGCCCGATCCTAGTCATGCGCTA
CCGCAACCTGATCGAGGGCGAAGCATCCGCCGGTTCCTAATGTACGGAGCAGATGCTAGGGCAAATTGCC
CTAGCAGGGGAAAAAGGTCGAAAAGGCCTCTTTCCTGTGGATAGCACGTACATTGGGAACCCAAAGCCGT
ACATTGGGAACCGGAACCCGTACATTGGGAACCCAAAGCCGTACATTGGGAACCGGTCACACATGTAAGT
GACTGATATAAAAGAGAAAAAAGGCGATTTTTCCGCCTAAAACTCTTTAAAACTTATTAAAACTCTTAAA
ACCCGCCTGGCCTGTGCATAACTGTCTGGCCAGCGCACAGCCCAAGAGCTGCAAAAAGCGCCTACCCTTC
GGTCGCTGCGCTCCCTACGCCCCGCCGCTTCGCGTCGGCCTATCGCGGCCGCTGGCCGCTCAAAAATGGC
TGGCCTACGGCCAGGCAATCTACCAGGGCGCGGACAAGCCGCGCCGTCGCCACTCGACCGCCGGCGCCCA
CATCAAGGCACCCTGCCTCGCGCGTTTCGGTGATGACGGTGAAAACCTCTGACACATGCAGCTCCCGGAA
ACGGTCACAGCTTGTCTGTAAGCGGATGCCGGGAGCAGACAAGCCCGTCAGGGCGCGTCAGCGGGTGTTG
GCGGGTGTCGGGGCGCAGCCATGACCCAGTCACGTAGCGATAGCGGAGTGTATACTGGCTTAACTATGCG
GCATCAGAGCAGATTGTACTGAGAGTGCACCATATGCGGTGTGAAATACCGCACAGATGCGTAAGGAGAA
AATACCGCATCAGGCCCTCTTCCGCTTCCTCGCTCACTGACTCGCTGCGCTCGGTCGTTCGGCTGCGGCG
AGCGGTATCAGCTCACTCAAAGGCGGTAATACGGTTATCCACAGAATCAGGGGATAACGCAGGAAAGAAC
ATGTGAGCAAAAGGCCAGCAAAAGGCCAGGAACCGTAAAAAGGCCGCGTTGCTGGCGTTTTTCCATAGGC
TCCGCCCCCCTGACGAGCATCACAAAAATCGACGCTCAAGTCAGAGGTGGCGAAACCCGACAGGACTATA
AAGATACCAGGCGTTTCCCCCTGGAAGCTCCCTCGTGCGCTCTCCTGTTCCGACCCTGCCGCTTACCGGA
TACCTGTCCGCCTTTCTCCCTTCGGGAAGCGTGGCGCTTTCTCATAGCTCACGCTGTAGGTATCTCAGTT
CGGTGTAGGTCGTTCGCTCCAAGCTGGGCTGTGTGCACGAACCCCCCGTTCAGCCCGACCGCTGCGCCTT
ATCCGGTAACTATCGTCTTGAGTCCAACCCGGTAAGACACGACTTATCGCCACTGGCAGCAGCCACTGGT
AACAGGATTAGCAGAGCGAGGTATGTAGGCGGTGCTACAGAGTTCTTGAAGTGGTGGCCTAACTACGGCT
ACACTAGAAGGACAGTATTTGGTATCTGCGCTCTGCTGAAGCCAGTTACCTTCGGAAAAAGAGTTGGTAG
CTCTTGATCCGGCAAACAAACCACCGCTGGTAGCGGTGGTTTTTTTGTTTGCAAGCAGCAGATTACGCGC
AGAAAAAAAGGATCTCAAGAAGATCCTTTGATCTTTTCTACGGGGTCTGACGCTCAGTGGAACGAAAACT
CACGTTAAGGGATTTTGGTCATGCATTCTAGGTACTAAAACAATTCATCCAGTAAAATATAATATTTTAT
TTTCTCCCAATCAGGCTTGATCCCCAGTAAGTCAAAAAATAGCTCGACATACTGTTCTTCCCCGATATCC
TCCCTGATCGACCGGACGCAGAAGGCAATGTCATACCACTTGTCCGCCCTGCCGCTTCTCCCAAGATCAA
TAAAGCCACTTACTTTGCCATCTTTCACAAAGATGTTGCTGTCTCCCAGGTCGCCGTGGGAAAAGACAAG
TTCCTCTTCGGGCTTTTCCGTCTTTAAAAAATCATACAGCTCGCGCGGATCTTTAAATGGAGTGTCTTCT
TCCCAGTTTTCGCAATCCACATCGGCCAGATCGTTATTCAGTAAGTAATCCAATTCGGCTAAGCGGCTGT
CTAAGCTATTCGTATAGGGACAATCCGATATGTCGATGGAGTGAAAGAGCCTGATGCACTCCGCATACAG
CTCGATAATCTTTTCAGGGCTTTGTTCATCTTCATACTCTTCCGAGCAAAGGACGCCATCGGCCTCACTC
ATGAGCAGATTGCTCCAGCCATCATGCCGTTCAAAGTGCAGGACCTTTGGAACAGGCAGCTTTCCTTCCA
GCCATAGCATCATGTCCTTTTCCCGTTCCACATCATAGGTGGTCCCTTTATACCGGCTGTCCGTCATTTT
TAAATATAGGTTTTCATTTTCTCCCACCAGCTTATATACCTTAGCAGGAGACATTCCTTCCGTATCTTTT
ACGCAGCGGTATTTTTCGATCAGTTTTTTCAATTCCGGTGATATTCTCATTTTAGCCATTTATTATTTCC
TTCCTCTTTTCTACAGTATTTAAAGATACCCCAAGAAGCTAATTATAACAAGACGAACTCCAATTCACTG
TTCCTTGCATTCTAAAACCTTAAATACCAGAAAACAGCTTTTTCAAAGTTGTTTTCAAAGTTGGCGTATA
ACATAGTATCGACGGAGCCGATTTTGAAACCGCGGTGATCACAGGCAGCAACGCTCTGTCATCGTTACAA
TCAACATGCTACCCTCCGCGAGATCATCCGTGTTTCAAACCCGGCAGCTTAGTTGCCGTTCTTCCGAATA
GCATCGGTAACATGAGCAAAGTCTGCCGCCTTACAACGGCTCTCCCGCTGACGCCGTCCCGGACTGATGG
GCTGCCTGTATCGAGTGGTGATTTTGTGCCGAGCTGCCGGTCGGGGAGCTGTTGGCTGGCTGGTGGCAGG
ATATATTGTGGTGTAAACAAATTGACGCTTAGACAACTTAATAACACATTGCGGACGTTTTTAATGTACT
GAATTAACGCCGAATTAATTCGGGGGATCTGGATTTTAGTACTGGATTTTGGTTTTAGGAATTAGAAATT
TTATTGATAGAAGTATTTTACAAATACAAATACATACTAAGGGTTTCTTATATGCTCAACACATGAGCGA
AACCCTATAGGAACCCTAATTCCCTTATCTGGGAACTACTCACACATTATTATGGAGAAACTCGAGCTTG
TCGATCGACTCTAGCTAGAGGATCGATCCGAACCCCAGAGTCCCGCTCAGAAGAACTCGTCAAGAAGGCG
ATAGAAGGCGATGCGCTGCGAATCGGGAGCGGCGATACCGTAAAGCACGAGGAAGCGGTCAGCCCATTCG
CCGCCAAGTTCTTCAGCAATATCACGGGTAGCCAACGCTATGTCCTGATAGCGGTCCGCCACACCCAGCC
GGCCACAGTCGATGAATCCAGAAAAGCGGCCATTTTCCACCATGATATTCGGCAAGCAGGCATCGCCATG
TGTCACGACGAGATCCTCGCCGTCGGGCATGCGCGCCTTGAGCCTGGCGAACAGTTCGGCTGGCGCGAGC
CCCTGATGTTCTTCGTCCAGATCATCCTGATCGACAAGACCGGCTTCCATCCGAGTACGTGCTCGCTCGA
TGCGATGTTTCGCTTGGTGGTCGAATGGGCAGGTAGCCGGATCAAGCGTATGCAGCCGCCGCATTGCATC
AGCCATGATGGATACTTTCTCGGCAGGAGCAAGGTGAGATGACAGGAGATCCTGCCCCGGCACTTCGCCC
AATAGCAGCCAGTCCCTTCCCGCTTCAGTGACAACGTCGAGCACAGCTGCGCAAGGAACGCCCGTCGTGG
CCAGCCACGATAGCCGCGCTGCCTCGTCCTGGAGTTCATTCAGGGCACCGGACAGGTCGGTCTTGACAAA
AAGAACCGGGCGCCCCTGCGCTGACAGCCGAAACACGGCGGCATCAGAGCAGCCGATTGTCTGTTGTGCC
CAGTCATAGCCGAATAGCCTCTCCACCCAAGCGGCCGGAGAACCTGCGTGCAATCCATCTTGTTCAATCC
CCATGGTCGATCGACAGATCTGCGAAAGCTCGAGAGAGATAGATTTGTAGAGAGAGACTGGTGATTTCAG
CGTGTCCTCTCCAAATGAAATGAACTTCCTTATATAGAGGAAGGGTCTTGCGAAGGATAGTGGGATTGTG
CGTCATCCCTTACGTCAGTGGAGATATCACATCAATCCACTTGCTTTGAAGACGTGGTTGGAACGTCTTC
TTTTTCCACGATGCTCCTCGTGGGTGGGGGTCCATCTTTGGGACCACTGTCGGCAGAGGCATCTTGAACG
ATAGCCTTTCCTTTATCGCAATGATGGCATTTGTAGGTGCCACCTTCCTTTTCTACTGTCCTTTTGATGA
AGTGACAGATAGCTGGGCAATGGAATCCGAGGAGGTTTCCCGATATTACCCTTTGTTGAAAAGTCTCAAT
AGCCCTTTGGTCTTCTGAGACTGTATCTTTGATATTCTTGGAGTAGACGAGAGTGTCGTGCTCCACCATG
TTCACATCAATCCACTTGCTTTGAAGACGTGGTTGGAACGTCTTCTTTTTCCACGATGCTCCTCGTGGGT
GGGGGTCCATCTTTGGGACCACTGTCGGCAGAGGCATCTTGAACGATAGCCTTTCCTTTATCGCAATGAT
GGCATTTGTAGGTGCCACCTTCCTTTTCTACTGTCCTTTTGATGAAGTGACAGATAGCTGGGCAATGGAA
TCCGAGGAGGTTTCCCGATATTACCCTTTGTTGAAAAGTCTCAATAGCCCTTTGGTCTTCTGAGACTGTA
TCTTTGATATTCTTGGAGTAGACGAGAGTGTCGTGCTCCACCATGTTGGCAAGCTGCTCTAGCCAATACG
CAAACCGCCTCTCCCCGCGCGTTGGCCGATTCATTAATGCAGCTGGCACGACAGGTTTCCCGACTGGAAA
GCGGGCAGTGAGCGCAACGCAATTAATGTGAGTTAGCTCACTCATTAGGCACCCCAGGCTTTACACTTTA
TGCTTCCGGCTCGTATGTTGTGTGGAATTGTGAGCGGATAACAATTTCACACAGGAAACAGCTATGACAT
GATTACGAATTCGAGCTCGGTACCCGGGGATCGGCTGAGACTTTTCAACAAAGGGTAATATCCGGAAACC
TCCTCGGATTCCATTGCCCAGCTATCTGTCACTTTATTGTGAAGATAGTGGAAAAGGAAGGTGGCTCCTA
CAAATGCCATCATTGCGATAAAGGAAAGGCCATCGTTGAAGATGCCTCTGCCGACAGTGGTCCCAAAGAT
GGACCCCCACCCACGAGGAGCATCGTGGAAAAAGAAGACGTTCCAACCACGTCTTCAAAGCAAGTGGATT
GATGTGATATCTCCACTGACGTAAGGGATGACGCACAATCCCACTATCCTTCGCAAGACCCTTCCTCTAT
ATAAGGAAGTTCATTTCATTTGGAGAGAACACGGGGGACTCAAACATTACTCATTCACAAAACCATCTTA
AAGCAACTACACAAGTCTTGAAATTTTCTCATATTTTCTATTTACTATATAAACTTTTAATCAAATCAAG
ATTAAAGTTAATTAAATGAGCAAAGGAGAAGAACTTTTCACTGGAGTTGTCCCAATTCTTGTTGAATTAG
ATGGTGATGTTAATGGGCACAAATTTTCTGTCCGTGGAGAGGGTGAAGGTGATGCTACAAACGGAAAACT
CACCCTTAAATTTATTTGCACTACTGGAAAACTACCTGTTCCGTGGCCAACACTTGTCACTACTCTGACC
TAAATAGCAAGGATCAGGAGGAGTCCTGGGTAACGGTAACAACACCACCGTCTTCGAAGTTCATAACACG
TTCCCATTTGAAACCTTCCGGGAAGGACATATGAAGATGAAGATGAAATATTTGGTGTGTCAAATAAAAA
GCTTGTGTGCTTAAGTTTGTGTTTTTTTCTTGGCTTGTTGTGTTATGAATTTGTGGCTTTTTCTAATATT
AAATGAATGTAAGATCTCATTATAATGAATAAACAAATGTTTCTATAATCCATTGTGAATGTTTTGTTGG
ATCTCTTCTGCAGCATATAACTACTGTATGTGCTATGGTATGGACTATGGAATATGATTAAAGATAAGAT
GGGCTCATAGAGTAAAACGAGGCGAGGGACCTATAAACCTCCCTTCATCATGCTATTTCATGATCTATTT
TATAAAATAAAGATGTAGAAAAAAGTAAGCGTAATAACCGCAAAACAAATGATTTAAAACATGGCACATA
ATGAGGAGATTAAGTTCGGTTTACGTTTATTTTAGTACTAATTGTAACGTGAGACTACGTATCGGGAATC
GCCTAATTAAAGCATTAATGCGAACCTGATTAGATTCACCGACCCTCCTATCGTGTCGACCTTTCTGTTT
CTTAGAATTTTTTGGTAGTCTATGTACTAATAATGTCAGCTTCGTATTTATTTCATAAGCAATTTGCATT
TGCAATTTGTTTTTTACTTTTATTTTTATTGTATTGTGGAATGTGGACTCGTACCAACATGAAGTTATAT
ACCACCAAAAAAATTACAGTTAGTCAAAAGATTCACGAGTGAGAGCTACTTATGATTGTCTTTTACGTAT
ATGTCTAATTGTCTATTTGCTCAATAATCTTTGTACTTTCTTTTGTCGTTGATAAAATCACAAAGTTCCA
AAAGTAATCGAATGATTTGCTTTTAAGAAAAGAAGAGCTCAATAATTCAACATATATCTGTACACAGACG
GACTGAGACTTTTCAACAAAGGGTAATATCCGGAAACCTCCTCGGATTCCATTGCCCAGCTATCTGTCAC
TTTATTGTGAAGATAGTGGAAAAGGAAGGTGGCTCCTACAAATGCCATCATTGCGATAAAGGAAAGGCCA
TCGTTGAAGATGCCTCTGCCGACAGTGGTCCCAAAGATGGACCCCCACCCACGAGGAGCATCGTGGAAAA
AGAAGACGTTCCAACCACGTCTTCAAAGCAAGTGGATTGATGTGATATCTCCACTGACGTAAGGGATGAC
GCACAATCCCACTATCCTTCGCAAGACCCTTCCTCTATATAAGGAAGTTCATTTCATTTGGAGAGAACAC
GGGGGACTCTAGACAAACATTACTCATTCACAAAACCATCTTAAAGCAACTACACAAGTCTTGAAATTTT
CTCATATTTTCTATTTACTATATAAACTTTTAATCAAATCAAGATTAAAGTTAATTAACATGGTTTTTTT
CTGCATAACCGGACCGTCGGACGGGAAGTTGGTACCACGCAGTTTAACTTTGTAGATGAACTCACCGTCT
TGATCCTAGTTACCTTTGGGTCAAAAAGTTATCAGGCATGCACCTGGTAGCTAGTCTTTAAACCAATAGA
TTGCATCGGTTTAAAAGGCAAGACCGTCAAATTGCGGGAAAGGGGTCAACAGCCGTTCAGTACCAAGTCT
CAGGGGAAACTTTGAGATGGCCTTGCAAAGGGTATGGTAATAAGCTGACGGACATGGTCCTAACCACGCA
GCCAAGTCCTAAGTCAACAGATCTTCTGTTGATATGGATGCAGTTCACAGACTAAATGTCGGTCGGGGAA
GATGTATTCTTCTCATAAGATATAGTCGGACCTCTCCTTAATGGGAGCTAGCGGATGAAGTGATGCAACA
CTGGAGCCGCTGGGAACTAATTTGTATGCGAAAGTATATTGATTAGTTTTGGAGTACTCGATGGTGTTCA
ATGCTTTTCCCGTTATCCGGATCACATGAAACGGCATGACTTTTTCAAGAGTGCCATGCCCGAAGGTTAT
GTACAGGAACGCACTATATCTTTCAAAGATGACGGGACCTACAAGACGCGTGCTGAAGTCAAGTTTGAAG
GTGATACCCTTGTTAATCGTATCGAGTTAAAGGGTATTGATTTTAAAGAAGATGGAAACATTCTTGGACA
CAAACTCGAGTACAACTTTAACTCACACAATGTATACATCACGGCAGACAAACAAAAGAATGGAATCAAA
GCTAACTTCAAAATTCGCCACAACGTTGAAGATGGTTCCGTTCAACTAGCAGACCATTATCAACAAAATA
CTCCAATTGGCGATGGCCCTGTCCTTTTACCAGACAACCATTACCTGTCGACACAATCTGTCCTTTCGAA
AGATCCCAACGAAAAGCGTGACCACATGGTCCTTCTTGAGTTTGTAACTGCTGCTGGGATTACACATGGC
ATGGATGAGCTCTACAAATAAATATGAAGATGAAGATGAAATATTTGGTGTGTCAAATAAAAAGCTTGTG
TGCTTAAGTTTGTGTTTTTTTCTTGGCTTGTTGTGTTATGAATTTGTGGCTTTTTCTAATATTAAATGAA
TGTAAGATCTCATTATAATGAATAAACAAATGTTTCTATAATCCATTGTGAATGTTTTGTTGGATCTCTT
CTGCAGCATATAACTACTGTATGTGCTATGGTATGGACTATGGAATATGATTAAAGATAAGATGGGCTCA
TAGAGTAAAACGAGGCGAGGGACCTATAAACCTCCCTTCATCATGCTATTTCATGATCTATTTTATAAAA
TAAAGATGTAGAAAAAAGTAAGCGTAATAACCGCAAAACAAATGATTTAAAACATGGCACATAATGAGGA
GATTAAGTTCGGTTTACGTTTATTTTAGTACTAATTGTAACGTGAGACTACGTATCGGGAATCGCCTAAT
TAAAGCATTAATGCGAACCTGATTAGATTCACCGACCCTCCTATCGTGTCGACCTTTCTGTTTCTTAGAA
TTTTTTGGTAGTCTATGTACTAATAATGTCAGCTTCGTATTTATTTCATAAGCAATTTGCATTTGCAATT
TGTTTTTTACTTTTATTTTTATTGTATTGTGGAATGTGGACTCGTACCAACATGAAGTTATATACCACCA
AAAAAATTACAGTTAGTCAAAAGATTCACGAGTGAGAGCTACTTATGATTGTCTTTTACGTATATGTCTA
ATTGTCTATTTGCTCAATAATCTTTGTACTTTCTTTTGTCGTTGATAAAATCACAAAGTTCCAAAAGTAA
TCGAATGATTTGCTTTTAAGAAAAGAAGAGCTCAATAATTCAACATATATCTGTACACACTATGGAGGCT
CCCGGTGAGACTTTTCAACAAAGGGTAATATCCGGAAACCTCCTCGGATTCCATTGCCCAGCTATCTGTC
ACTTTATTGTGAAGATAGTGGAAAAGGAAGGTGGCTCCTACAAATGCCATCATTGCGATAAAGGAAAGGC
CATCGTTGAAGATGCCTCTGCCGACAGTGGTCCCAAAGATGGACCCCCACCCACGAGGAGCATCGTGGAA
AAAGAAGACGTTCCAACCACGTCTTCAAAGCAAGTGGATTGATGTGATATCTCCACTGACGTAAGGGATG
ACGCACAATCCCACTATCCTTCGCAAGACCCTTCCTCTATATAAGGAAGTTCATTTCATTTGGAGAGAAC
ACGGGGGACTCAAACATTACTCATTCACAAAACCATCTTAAAGCAACTACACAAGTCTTGAAATTTTCTC
ATATTTTCTATTTACTATATAAACTTTTAATCAAATCAAGATTAAAGTTAATTAAATGGCGAGTAGCGAA
GACGTTATCAAAGAGTTCATGCGTTTCAAAGTTCGTATGGAAGGTTCCGTTAACGGTCACGAGTTCGAAA
TCGAAGGTGAAGGTGAAGGTCGTCCGTACGAAGGTACCCAGACCGCTAAACTGAAAGTTACCAAAGGTGG
TCCGCTGCCGTTCGCTTGGGACATCCTGTCCCCGCAGTTCCAGTACGGTTCCAAAGCTTACGTTAAACAC
CCGGCTGACATCCCGGACTACCTGAAACTGTCCTTCCCGGAAGGTTTCAAATGGGAACGTGTTATGAACT
TCGAAGACGGTGGTGTTGTTACCGTTACCCAGGACTCCTCCCTGCAAGACGGTGAGTTCATCTACAAAGT
TAAACTGCGTGGTACCAACTTCCCGTCCGACGGTCCGGTTATGCAGAAAAAAACCATGGGTTGGGAAGCT
TCCACCGAACGTATGTACCCGGAAGACGGTGCTCTGAAAGGTGAAATCAAAATGCGTCTGAAACTGAAAG
ACGGTGGTCACTACGACGCTGAAGTTAAAACCACCTACATGGCTAAAAAACCGGTTCAGCTGCCGGGTGC
TTACAAAACCGACATCAAACTGGACATCACCTCCCACAACGAAGACTACACCATCGTTGAACAGTACGAA
CGTGCTGAAGGTCGTCACTCCACCGGTGCTTAAATATGAAGATGAAGATGAAATATTTGGTGTGTCAAAT
AAAAAGCTTGTGTGCTTAAGTTTGTGTTTTTTTCTTGGCTTGTTGTGTTATGAATTTGTGGCTTTTTCTA
ATATTAAATGAATGTAAGATCTCATTATAATGAATAAACAAATGTTTCTATAATCCATTGTGAATGTTTT
GTTGGATCTCTTCTGCAGCATATAACTACTGTATGTGCTATGGTATGGACTATGGAATATGATTAAAGAT
AAGATGGGCTCATAGAGTAAAACGAGGCGAGGGACCTATAAACCTCCCTTCATCATGCTATTTCATGATC
TATTTTATAAAATAAAGATGTAGAAAAAAGTAAGCGTAATAACCGCAAAACAAATGATTTAAAACATGGC
ACATAATGAGGAGATTAAGTTCGGTTTACGTTTATTTTAGTACTAATTGTAACGTGAGACTACGTATCGG
GAATCGCCTAATTAAAGCATTAATGCGAACCTGATTAGATTCACCGACCCTCCTATCGTGTCGACCTTTC
TGTTTCTTAGAATTTTTTGGTAGTCTATGTACTAATAATGTCAGCTTCGTATTTATTTCATAAGCAATTT
GCATTTGCAATTTGTTTTTTACTTTTATTTTTATTGTATTGTGGAATGTGGACTCGTACCAACATGAAGT
TATATACCACCAAAAAAATTACAGTTAGTCAAAAGATTCACGAGTGAGAGCTACTTATGATTGTCTTTTA
CGTATATGTCTAATTGTCTATTTGCTCAATAATCTTTGTACTTTCTTTTGTCGTTGATAAAATCACAAAG
TTCCAAAAGTAATCGAATGATTTGCTTTTAAGAAAAGAAGAGCTCAATAATTCAACATATATCTGTACAC
AAGTG
